>Addgene plasmid #235324 | pLentiX1-[TRE3G-TS.FF4x1-mRuby2-miRE.FF4-bGH]-EFS-rtTA-T2A-mGL-P2A-PuroR-WPRE | addgene full sequence | sequence record 472754 | Addgene NGS Result
CGCTGATATAGGGCCCGGTACCTTTAAGACCAATGACTTACAAGGCAGCTGTAGATCTTAGCCACTTTTT
AAAAGAAAAGGGGGGACTGGAAGGGCTAGCTCACTCCCAACGAAGACAAGATCTGCTTTTTGCTTGTACT
GGGTCTCTCTGGTTAGACCAGATCTGAGCCTGGGAGCTCTCTGGCTAACTAGGGAACCCACTGCTTAAGC
CTCAATAAAGCTTGCCTTGAGTGCTTCAAGTAGTGTGTGCCCGTCTGTTGTGTGACTCTGGTAACTAGAG
ATCCCTCAGACCCTTTTAGTCAGTGTGGAAAATCTCTAGCAGTAGTAGTTCATGTCATCTTATTATTCAG
TATTTATAACTTGCAAAGAAATGAATATCAGAGAGTGAGAGGAACTTGTTTATTGCAGCTTATAATGGTT
ACAAATAAAGCAATAGCATCACAAATTTCACAAATAAAGCATTTTTTTCACTGCATTCTAGTTGTGGTTT
GTCCAAACTCATCAATGTATCTTATCATGTCTGGCTCTAGCTATCCCGCCCCTAACTCCGCCCATCCCGC
CCCTAACTCCGCCCAGTTCCGCCCATTCTCCGCCCCATGGCTGACTAATTTTTTTTATTTATGCAGAGGC
CGAGGCCGCCTCGGCCTCTGAGCTATTCCAGAAGTAGTGAGGAGGCTTTTTTGGAGGCCTAGGGACGTAC
CCAATTCGCCCTATAGTGAGTCGTATTACGCGCGCTCACTGGCCGTCGTTTTACAACGTCGTGACTGGGA
AAACCCTGGCGTTACCCAACTTAATCGCCTTGCAGCACATCCCCCTTTCGCCAGCTGGCGTAATAGCGAA
GAGGCCCGCACCGATCGCCCTTCCCAACAGTTGCGCAGCCTGAATGGCGAATGGG
[124 nt withheld, positions 896-1019]
C
[91 nt withheld, positions 1021-1111]
A
[49 nt withheld, positions 1113-1161]
CCTTTGACGTTGGAGTCCACGTTCTTT
[37 nt withheld, positions 1189-1225]
ACCCTATCTCGGTCTATTCTTTTGATTTATAAGGGATTTTGCCGATTTCGGCCTATTGGTTAAAAAATGA
GCTGATTTAACAAAAATTTAACGCGAATTTTAACAAAATATTAACGCTTACAATTTAGGTGGCACTTTTC
GGGGAAATGTGCGCGGAACCCCTATTTGTTTATTTTTCTAAATACATTCAAATATGTATCCGCTCATGAG
ACAATAACCCTGATAAATGCTTCAATAATATTGAAAAAGGAAGAGTATGAGTATTCAACATTTCCGTGTC
GCCCTTATTCCCTTTTTTGCGGCATTTTGCCTTCCTGTTTTTGCTCACCCAGAAACGCTGGTGAAAGTAA
AAGATGCTGAAGATCAGTTGGGTGCACGAGTGGGTTACATCGAACTGGATCTCAACAGCGGTAAGATCCT
TGAGAGTTTTCGCCCCGAAGAACGTTTTCCAATGATGAGCACTTTTAAAGTTCTGCTATGTGGCGCGGTA
TTATCCCGTATTGACGCCGGGCAAGAGCAACTCGGTCGCCGCATACACTATTCTCAGAATGACTTGGTTG
AGTACTCACCAGTCACAGAAAAGCATCTTACGGATGGCATGACAGTAAGAGAATTATGCAGTGCTGCCAT
AACCATGAGTGATAACACTGCGGCCAACTTACTTCTGACAACGATCGGAGGACCGAAGGAGCTAACCGCT
TTTTTGCACAACATGGGGGATCATGTAACTCGCCTTGATCGTTGGGAACCGGAGCTGAATGAAGCCATAC
CAAACGACGAGCGTGACACCACGATGCCTGTAGCAATGGCAACAACGTTGCGCAAACTATTAACTGGCGA
ACTACTTACTCTAGCTTCCCGGCAACAATTAATAGACTGGATGGAGGCGGATAAAGTTGCAGGACCACTT
CTGCGCTCGGCCCTTCCGGCTGGCTGGTTTATTGCTGATAAATCTGGAGCCGGTGAGCGTGGGTCTCGCG
GTATCATTGCAGCACTGGGGCCAGATGGTAAGCCCTCCCGTATCGTAGTTATCTACACGACGGGGAGTCA
GGCAACTATGGATGAACGAAATAGACAGATCGCTGAGATAGGTGCCTCACTGATTAAGCATTGGTAACTG
TCAGACCAAGTTTACTCATATATACTTTAGATTGATTTAAAACTTCATTTTTAATTTAAAAGGATCTAGG
TGAAGATCCTTTTTGATAATCTCATGACCAAAATCCCTTAACGTGAGTTTTCGTTCCACTGAGCGTCAGA
CCCCGTAGAAAAGATCAAAGGATCTTCTTGAGATCCTTTTTTTCTGCGCGTAATCTGCTGCTTGCAAACA
AAAAAACCACCGCTACCAGCGGTGGTTTGTTTGCCGGATCAAGAGCTACCAACTCTTTTTCCGAAGGTAA
CTGGCTTCAGCAGAGCGCAGATACCAAATACTGTTCTTCTAGTGTAGCCGTAGTTAGGCCACCACTTCAA
GAACTCTGTAGCACCGCCTACATACCTCGCTCTGCTAATCCTGTTACCAGTGGCTGCTGCCAGTGGCGAT
AAGTCGTGTCTTACCGGGTTGGACTCAAGACGATAGTTACCGGATAAGGCGCAGCGGTCGGGCTGAACGG
GGGGTTCGTGCACACAGCCCAGCTTGGAGCGAACGACCTACACCGAACTGAGATACCTACAGCGTGAGCT
ATGAGAAAGCGCCACGCTTCCCGAAGGGAGAAAGGCGGACAGGTATCCGGTAAGCGGCAGGGTCGGAACA
GGAGAGCGCACGAGGGAGCTTCCAGGGGGAAACGCCTGGTATCTTTATAGTCCTGTCGGGTTTCGCCACC
TCTGACTTGAGCGTCGATTTTTGTGATGCTCGTCAGGGGGGCGGAGCCTATGGAAAAACGCCAGCAACGC
GGCCTTTTTACGGTTCCTGGCCTTTTGCTGGCCTTTTGCTCACATGTTCTTTCCTGCGTTATCCCCTGAT
TCTGTGGATAACCGTATTACCGCCTTTGAGTGAGCTGATACCGCTCGCCGCAGCCGAACGACCGAGCGCA
GCGAGTCAGTGAGCGAGGAAGCGGAAGAGCGCCCAATACGCAAACCGCCTCTCCCCGCGCGTTGGCCGAT
TCATTAATGCAGCTGGCACGACAGGTTTCCCGACTGGAAAGCGGGCAGTGAGCGCAACGCAATTAATGTG
AGTTAGCTCACTCATTAGGCACCCCAGGCTTTACACTTTATGCTTCCGGCTCGTATGTTGTGTGGAATTG
TGAGCGGATAACAATTTCACACAGGAAACAGCTATGACCATGATTACGCCAAGCGCGCAATTAACCCTCA
CTAAAGGGAACAAAAGCTGGAGCTGCAAGCTTAATGTAGTCTTATGCAATACTCTTGTAGTCTTGCAACA
TGGTAACGATGAGTTAGCAACATGCCTTACAAGGAGAGAAAAAGCACCGTGCATGCCGATTGGTGGAAGT
AAGGTGGTACGATCGTGCCTTATTAGGAAGGCAACAGACGGGTCTGACATGGATTGGACGAACCACTGAA
TTGCCGCATTGCAGAGATATTGTATTTAAGTGCCTAGCTCGATACATAAACGGGTCTCTCTGGTTAGACC
AGATCTGAGCCTGGGAGCTCTCTGGCTAACTAGGGAACCCACTGCTTAAGCCTCAATAAAGCTTGCCTTG
AGTGCTTCAAGTAGTGTGTGCCCGTCTGTTGTGTGACTCTGGTAACTAGAGATCCCTCAGACCCTTTTAG
TCAGTGTGGAAAATCTCTAGCAGTGGCGCCCGAACAGGGACTTGAAAGCGAAAGGGAAACCAGAGGAGCT
CTCTCGACGCAGGACTCGGCTTGCTGAAGCGCGCACGGCAAGAGGCGAGGGGCGGCGACTGGTGAGTACG
CCAAAAATTTTGACTAGCGGAGGCTAGAAGGAGAGAGATGGGTGCGAGAGCGTCAGTATTAAGCGGGGGA
GAATTAGATCGCGATGGGAAAAAATTCGGTTAAGGCCAGGGGGAAAGAAAAAATATAAATTAAAACATAT
AGTATGGGCAAGCAGGGAGCTAGAACGATTCGCAGTTAATCCTGGCCTGTTAGAAACATCAGAAGGCTGT
AGACAAATACTGGGACAGCTACAACCATCCCTTCAGACAGGATCAGAAGAACTTAGATCATTATATAATA
CAGTAGCAACCCTCTATTGTGTGCATCAAAGGATAGAGATAAAAGACACCAAGGAAGCTTTAGACAAGAT
AGAGGAAGAGCAAAACAAAAGTAAGACCACCGCACAGCAAGCGGCCGCTGATCTTCAGACCTGGAGGAGG
AGATATGAGGGACAATTGGAGAAGTGAATTATATAAATATAAAGTAGTAAAAATTGAACCATTAGGAGTA
GCACCCACCAAGGCAAAGAGAAGAGTGGTGCAGAGAGAAAAAAGAGCAGTGGGAATAGGAGCTTTGTTCC
TTGGGTTCTTGGGAGCAGCAGGAAGCACTATGGGCGCAGCGTCAATGACGCTGACGGTACAGGCCAGACA
ATTATTGTCTGGTATAGTGCAGCAGCAGAACAATTTGCTGAGGGCTATTGAGGCGCAACAGCATCTGTTG
CAACTCACAGTCTGGGGCATCAAGCAGCTCCAGGCAAGAATCCTGGCTGTGGAAAGATACCTAAAGGATC
AACAGCTCCTGGGGATTTGGGGTTGCTCTGGAAAACTCATTTGCACCACTGCTGTGCCTTGGAATGCTAG
TTGGAGTAATAAATCTCTGGAACAGATTTGGAATCACACGACCTGGATGGAGTGGGACAGAGAAATTAAC
AATTACACAAGCTTAATACACTCCTTAATTGAAGAATCGCAAAACCAGCAAGAAAAGAATGAACAAGAAT
TATTGGAATTAGATAAATGGGCAAGTTTGTGGAATTGGTTTAACATAACAAATTGGCTGTGGTATATAAA
ATTATTCATAATGATAGTAGGAGGCTTGGTAGGTTTAAGAATAGTTTTTGCTGTACTTTCTATAGTGAAT
AGAGTTAGGCAGGGATATTCACCATTATCGTTTCAGACCCACCTCCCAACCCCGAGGGGACCCGACAGGC
CCGAAGGAATAGAAGAAGAAGGTGGAGAGAGAGACAGAGACAGATCCATTCGATTAGTGAACGGATCTCG
ACGGTATCGGTTAACTTTTAAAAGAAAAGGGGGGATTGGGGGGTACAGTGCAGGGGAAAGAATAGTAGAC
ATAATAGCAACAGACATACAAACTAAAGAATTACAAAAACAAATTACAAAATTCAAAATTTTATCGTCCA
GTGTGGTGGCTACTAGCGCCATAGAGCCCACCGCATCCCCAGCATGCCTGCTATTGTCTTCCCAATCCTC
CCCCTTGCTGTCCTGCCCCACCCCACCCCCCAGAATAGAATGACACCTACTCAGACAATGCGATGCAATT
TCCTCATTTTATTAGGAAAGGACAGTGGGAGTGGCACCTTCCAGGGTCAAGGAAGGCACGGGGGAGGGGC
AAACAACAGATGGCTGGCAACTAGAAGGCACAGGTGCAACTCCTACCTGTGAAAAAAAAAAAGAAGACTC
GAAGTTAGTACAATTGAAAAAAGTGATTTAATTTATACCATTTTAATTCAGCTTTGTAAAAATGTATCAA
AGAGATAGCAAGGTATTCAGTTTTAGTAAACAAGATAATTGCTCCTAAAGTAGCCCCTTGAATTCTAGCC
CCTTGAAGTCCGAGGCAGTAGGCACCGCTTGAAGTCTTTAATTAAATACATCTGTGGCTTCACTATTTAA
TTAAAGACTTCAAGCGGCGCTCACTGTCAACAGCAATATACCTTCTCGAGCCTTCTGTTGGGTTAAGAAG
TCCCTGAAGAAGTAATCCCAGCAAGTGTTTCCAAGATGTGCAGGCAACGATTCTGTAAAGTACTGAAGCC
TCATTCAACATAGTATATGTGCTGCCGAAGCGAGCACACTTACCTGTTGTTACTTGTACAGCTCGTCCAT
CCCACCACCAAGCCCGGCGAACTTGGCAACTGCGTGTTCGCGTTGTACTACGAACATTTCATTGTCACTT
TCCTCTAACCTTTCCAGGCGGTGATCAACGGCATGGATACCGGGCATCTTGATGTTCCCGACGGTCTTTT
TTGACCTGTAAGTTGTTACGAAAGAGCAAGACAGATGGCCACCACCATCAACTTTCAGTGCCATATGAGT
GTATCCCCTCAGACCACCATCTGCTGGATACATCATCTCTGTATTAGGCTCCCAACCCTTGGTCTTCTTC
TGCATCACGGGACCATTGGAGGGAAAGTTTACCCCTCTGACTTGGACGTGGTAAACGAGACAGCCATCCT
CAAGGCTGGTGTCCTGCATGACGGTGACGACTCCACCATCTTCGTATCTCGTAACTCTTTCCCAAGTAAA
ACCCTCAGGAAAGGACTGTTTAAAGAAATCAGGAATGCCTTTCGGGTACTTGATAAAAGTACGGCTGCCA
TACATGAACGACGTGGCAAGAATGTCAAAGGCAAATGGCAGGGGTCCTCCCTCGATGACTTTGATCCTCA
TGGTTTGAGTTCCCATGTACGGATTGCCTTCTCCTTCACCTGTGCATTTGAATTGGTGGCCGTTGACCGA
ACCTTCCATGACCACCTTCATACGCATATTTTCCTTGATCAGCTCTTCGCCCTTAGACACCATGGTGGCT
TGTCCTAGGTTTAATTAAAGACTTCAAGCGGCCACAAGCTTACATTACAGCGTGGATGGCGTCTCCAGGC
GATCTGACGGTTCACTAAACGAGCTCTTTACGAGGGTAGGAAGTGGTACGGAAAGTTGGTATAAGACAAA
AGTGTTGTGGAATTGCTCCAGGCGATCTGACGGTTCACTAAACGAGCTCTGCTTTTATAGGCGCCCACCG
TACACGCCTAAAGCTTATACGTTCTCTATCACTGATAGGGAGTAAACTGGATATACGTTCTCTATCACTG
ATAGGGAGTAAACTGTAGATACGTTCTCTATCACTGATAGGGAGTAAACTGGTCATACGTTCTCTATCAC
TGATAGGGAGTAAACTCCTTATACGTTCTCTATCACTGATAGGGAGTAAAGTCTGCATACGTTCTCTATC
ACTGATAGGGAGTAAACTCTTCATACGTTCTCTATCACTGATAGGGAGTAAACTCGAGGAATAGTACGAA
CATGGTAGCTAGTGGATCCTTCGTCGACCTGCAGACTGGCTGTGTATAAGGGAGCCTGACATTTATATTC
CCCAGAACATCAGGTTAATGGCGTTTTTGATGTCATTTTCGCGGTGGCTGAGATCAGCCACTTCTTCCCC
GATAACGGAGACCGGCACACTGGCGCATATCGGTGGTCATCATGCGCCAGCTTTCATCCCCGATATGCAC
CACCGGGTAAAGTTCACGCATATGAAGCTGGACATCACCTCCCACAACCTCGAGGTGGAACAGTACGCTG
ATATCTCTTATACTGGGCAGAGCGCACATCGCCCACAGTCCCCGAGAAGTTGGGGGGAGGGGTCGGCAAT
TGAACCGGTGCCTAGAGAAGGTGGCGCGGGGTAAACTGGGAAAGTGATGTCGTGTACTGGCTCCGCCTTT
TTCCCGAGGGTGGGGGAGAACCGTATATAAGTGCAGTAGTCGCCGTGAACGTTCTTTTTCGCAACGGGTT
TGCCGCCAGAACACAGTAATGTGCCACCATGAGCCGGCTGGACAAGAGCAAAGTGATCAACAGCGCCCTG
GAACTGCTGAACGGCGTGGGCATCGAGGGCCTGACCACCCGGAAGCTGGCCCAGAAACTGGGCGTGGAAC
AGCCCACCCTGTACTGGCACGTGAAGAACAAGCGGGCCCTGCTGGACGCCCTGCCCATCGAGATGCTGGA
CCGGCACCACACCCACAGCTGCCCTCTGGAAGGCGAGAGCTGGCAGGACTTCCTGCGGAACAACGCCAAG
AGCTACAGATGCGCCCTGCTGAGCCACCGGGACGGCGCCAAAGTGCACCTGGGCACCAGACCCACCGAGA
AGCAGTACGAGACACTGGAAAACCAGCTGGCCTTCCTGTGCCAGCAGGGCTTCAGCCTGGAAAACGCCCT
GTACGCCCTGAGCGCCGTGGGCCACTTCACCCTGGGCTGCGTGCTGGAAGAACAGGAACACCAGGTCGCC
AAAGAGGAAAGAGAGACACCCACCACCGACAGCATGCCCCCCCTGCTGAAGCAGGCCATCGAGCTGTTCG
ACAGACAGGGCGCCGAGCCCGCCTTCCTGTTCGGCCTGGAACTGATCATCTGCGGCCTCGAGAAGCAGCT
GAAGTGCGAGAGCGGCGGACCCACCGACGCCCTGGACGACTTCGACCTGGACATGCTGCCCGCCGATGCC
CTGGATGATTTTGATCTGGATATGCTCCCTGCTGACGCTCTCGATGACTTCGATCTCGATATGCTGCCAG
GCGGAAGCGGAGAAGGTAGAGGTTCTCTCCTCACTTGTGGTGATGTTGAAGAAAACCCTGGTCCAATGGT
GAGCAAGGGCGAGGAGCTGTTCACCGGGGTGGTGCCCATCCTGGTCGAGCTGGACGGCGACGTAAACGGC
CACAAGTTCAGCGTCCGCGGCGAGGGCGAGGGCGATGCCACCAACGGCAAGCTGACCCTGAAGTTCATCT
GCACCACCGGCAAGCTGCCCGTGCCCTGGCCCACCCTCGTGACCACCTTAGGCTACGGCGTGGCCTGCTT
CGCCCGCTACCCCGACCACATGAAGCAGCACGACTTCTTCAAGTCCGCCATGCCCGAAGGCTACGTCCAG
GAGCGCACCATCTCTTTCAAGGACGACGGTACCTACAAGACCCGCGCCGAGGTGAAGTTCGAGGGCGACA
CCCTGGTGAACCGCATCGTGCTGAAGGGCATCGACTTCAAGGAGGACGGCAACATCCTGGGGCACAAGCT
GGAGTACAACTTCAACAGCCACAAGGTCTATATCACGGCCGACAAGCAGAAGAACGGCATCAAGGCTAAC
TTCAAGACCCGCCACAACGTTGAGGACGGCGGCGTGCAGCTCGCCGACCACTACCAGCAGAACACCCCCA
TCGGCGACGGCCCCGTGCTGCTGCCCGACAACCACTACCTGAGCCATCAGTCCAAACTGAGCAAAGACCC
CAACGAGAAGCGCGATCACATGGTCCTGAAGGAGAGGGTGACCGCCGCCGGGATTACACATGACATGGAC
GAGCTGTACAAGGGAAGCGGAGCTACTAACTTCAGCCTGCTGAAGCAGGCTGGAGACGTGGAGGAGAACC
CTGGACCTATGACCGAGTACAAGCCCACGGTGCGCCTCGCCACCCGCGACGACGTCCCCAGGGCCGTACG
CACCCTCGCCGCCGCGTTCGCCGACTACCCCGCCACGCGCCACACCGTCGATCCGGACCGCCACATCGAG
CGGGTCACCGAGCTGCAAGAACTCTTCCTCACGCGCGTCGGGCTCGACATCGGCAAGGTGTGGGTCGCGG
ACGACGGCGCCGCGGTGGCGGTCTGGACCACGCCGGAGAGCGTCGAAGCGGGGGCGGTGTTCGCCGAGAT
CGGCCCGCGCATGGCCGAGTTGAGCGGTTCCCGGCTGGCCGCGCAGCAACAGATGGAAGGCCTCCTGGCG
CCGCACCGGCCCAAGGAGCCCGCGTGGTTCCTGGCCACCGTCGGCGTCTCGCCCGACCACCAGGGCAAGG
GTCTGGGCAGCGCCGTCGTGCTCCCCGGAGTGGAGGCGGCCGAGCGCGCCGGGGTGCCCGCCTTCCTGGA
GACATCCGCGCCCCGCAACCTCCCCTTCTACGAGCGGCTCGGCTTCACCGTCACCGCCGACGTCGAGGTG
CCCGAAGGACCGCGCACCTGGTGCATGACCCGCAAGCCCGGTGCCTTGTAACAACGCCGATAATCAACCT
CTGGATTACAAAATTTGTGAAAGATTGACTGGTATTCTTAACTATGTTGCTCCTTTTACGCTATGTGGAT
ACGCTGCTTTAATGCCTTTGTATCATGCTATTGCTTCCCGTATGGCTTTCATTTTCTCCTCCTTGTATAA
ATCCTGGTTGCTGTCTCTTTATGAGGAGTTGTGGCCCGTTGTCAGGCAACGTGGCGTGGTGTGCACTGTG
TTTGCTGACGCAACCCCCACTGGTTGGGGCATTGCCACCACCTGTCAGCTCCTTTCCGGGACTTTCGCTT
TCCCCCTCCCTATTGCCACGGCGGAACTCATCGCCGCCTGCCTTGCCCGCTGCTGGACAGGGGCTCGGCT
GTTGGGCACTGACAATTCCGTGGTGTTGTCGGGGAAATCATCGTCCTTTCCTTGGCTGCTCGCCTGTGTT
GCCACCTGGATTCTGCGCGGGACGTCCTTCTGCTACGTCCCTTCGGCCCTCAATCCAGCGGACCTTCCTT
CCCGCGGCCTGCTGCCGGCTCTGCGGCCTCTTCCGCGTCTTCGCCTTCGCCCTCAGACGAGTCGGATCTC
CCTTTGGGCCGCCTCCCCGCCGCT
Features (pLannotate 1.2.2; 34 found; start..end, strand, type, name):
     18..155     +  CDS            nef (fragment): NEF_HV1LA - Experimental evidence at protein level: Swiss-Prot protein existence level 1. Extracellular Nef protein targets CD4(+) T-lymphocytes for apoptosis by interacting with CXCR4 surface receptors. From Human immunodeficiency virus type 1 group M subtype B (isolate Lai) (HIV-1).
    141..321     +  LTR            5' LTR (truncated): truncated 5' long terminal repeat (LTR) from HIV-1
    393..514     +  polyA_signal   SV40 poly(A) signal: SV40 polyadenylation signal
    554..689     +  rep_origin     SV40 ori: SV40 origin of replication
    710..728     -  promoter       T7 promoter: promoter for bacteriophage T7 RNA polymerase
    736..891     +  CDS            lacZα (fragment): LacZα fragment of β-galactosidase; lacZ fragment
    896..1324    +  rep_origin     f1 ori (sequence partly withheld): f1 bacteriophage origin of replication; arrow indicates direction of (+) strand synthesis
   1377..1481    +  promoter       AmpR promoter: bla
   1482..2342    +  CDS            AmpR: β-lactamase; bla; confers resistance to ampicillin, carbenicillin, and related antibiotics
   2513..3101    +  rep_origin     ori: high-copy-number ColE1/pMB1/pBR322/pUC origin of replication
   3284..3376    +  CDS            lacI (fragment): lac repressor; lacI; The lac repressor binds to the lac operator to inhibit transcription in E. coli. This inhibition can be relieved by adding lactose or isopropyl-β-D-thiogalactopyranoside (IPTG).
   3389..3410    +  protein_bind   CAP binding site: CAP binding activates transcription in the presence of cAMP. E. coli catabolite activator protein
   3425..3455    +  promoter       lac promoter: promoter for the E. coli lac operon
   3459..3481    +  protein_bind   lac operator (fragment): The lac repressor binds to the lac operator to inhibit transcription in E. coli. This inhibition can be relieved by adding lactose or isopropyl-β-D-thiogalactopyranoside (IPTG). lac repressor encoded by lacI
   3524..3542    +  promoter       T3 promoter: promoter for bacteriophage T3 RNA polymerase
   3570..3796    +  promoter       RSV promoter: Rous sarcoma virus enhancer/promoter
   3797..3977    +  LTR            5' LTR (truncated): truncated 5' long terminal repeat (LTR) from HIV-1
   4024..4149    +  misc_feature   HIV-1 Ψ: packaging signal of human immunodeficiency virus type 1
   4133..4496    +  CDS            HIV-1 gag (fragment): gag protein from human immunodeficiency virus 1; gag
   4642..4875    +  misc_feature   RRE: The Rev response element (RRE) of HIV-1 allows for Rev-dependent mRNA export from the nucleus to the cytoplasm.
   5252..5352    +  CDS            Rev (fragment): human immunodeficiency virus 1 (HIV-1) Rev protein; rev; enhances nuclear export of unspliced and incompletely spliced viral mRNAs
   5371..5487    +  misc_feature   cPPT/CTS: central polypurine tract and central termination sequence of HIV-1
   5514..5738    -  polyA_signal   bGH poly(A) signal: bovine growth hormone polyadenylation signal
   5795..5907    -  ncRNA          3' miR-30a: sequence downstream of the 71-nt precursor of the human miR-30a microRNA (Zeng et al., 2002) miRNA
   6178..6888    -  CDS            mRuby2: mRuby2 is a basic (constitutively fluorescent) red fluorescent protein published in 2012, derived from Entacmaea quadricolor. It has moderate acid sensitivity.
   6958..6992    -  promoter       TRE3GV promoter (fragment): 3rd-generation Tet-responsive promoter that can be activated by binding of Tet-On® 3G, optimized for retroviral and lentiviral vectors
   6992..7370    -  promoter       TRE3G promoter: 3rd-generation Tet-responsive promoter that can be activated by binding of Tet-On® 3G
   7448..7613    -  CDS            ccdB (fragment): CcdB, a bacterial toxin that poisons DNA gyrase; ccdB; Plasmids containing the ccdB gene cannot be propagated in standard E. coli strains.
   7619..7643    +  CDS            mHoneydew (fragment): monomeric derivative of DsRed fluorescent protein (Shaner et al., 2004) mammalian codon-optimized
   7680..7891    +  promoter       EF-1α core promoter: core promoter for human elongation factor EF-1α
   7904..8521    +  CDS            tetR: TETR2_ECOLX - Experimental evidence at protein level: Swiss-Prot protein existence level 1. TetR is the repressor of the tetracycline resistance element; its N-terminal region forms a helix-turn-helix structure and binds DNA. Binding of tetracycline to TetR reduces the repressor affinity for the tetracycline resistance gene (tetA) promoter operator sites. From Escherichia coli.
   8711..9427    +  CDS            mGreenLantern: monomeric GFP derivative that displays exceptionally high brightness in cells (Campbell et al., 2020)
   9494..10091   +  CDS            PuroR (fragment): puromycin N-acetyltransferase; pac from Streptomyces; confers resistance to puromycin
  10107..10695   +  misc_feature   WPRE: woodchuck hepatitis virus posttranscriptional regulatory element
