[The description below was written by a language model from this plasmid's Addgene catalogue record and pLannotate feature annotations shown in this document.]
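Description:
pLentiX1-[TRE3G-TS.FF4x1-mRuby2-miRE.FF4-bGH]-EFS-rtTA-T2A-mGL-P2A-PuroR-WPRE is a lentiviral transfer plasmid built by Golden Gate assembly on the pLentiX1 backbone, carrying "design 3" of the ComMAND closed-loop microRNA circuit with mRuby2 as the regulated output. It is maintained in E. coli through a high-copy ColE1/pUC origin and ampicillin resistance, and the backbone also holds an f1 ori and an SV40 ori. The viral portion is a typical RSV promoter-driven arrangement: a truncated HIV-1 5' LTR, the Ψ packaging signal with a gag fragment, the RRE for Rev-dependent export, cPPT/CTS, a WPRE and a truncated 3' LTR, followed by an SV40 poly(A) signal.

Two divergently oriented transcription units sit between the cPPT and the WPRE. On the reverse strand, the doxycycline-responsive TRE3G promoter drives mRuby2 (from Entacmaea quadricolor) and terminates at a bGH poly(A) signal. According to the construct name, this transcript carries one FF4 target site (TS.FF4x1) and a miR-30-based miRE cassette producing the FF4 microRNA; the annotation detects only the 3' miR-30a flank. Because the microRNA is made from the same transcript it targets, output represses itself, which is the closed-loop behaviour intended to hold transgene dosage at a controlled level. On the forward strand, the EF-1α core (EFS) promoter expresses rtTA (annotated through its tetR-derived portion), mGreenLantern and puromycin N-acetyltransferase as a single reading frame separated by T2A and P2A peptides. This supplies the Tet-On activator, a green marker of delivery and puromycin selection in transduced mammalian cells. Short ccdB and mHoneydew fragments between the units appear to be cloning remnants or spurious matches.
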