Addgene plasmid #235324: pLentiX1-[TRE3G-TS.FF4x1-mRuby2-miRE.FF4-bGH]-EFS-rtTA-T2A-mGL-P2A-PuroR-WPRE
Purpose: Lentiviral expression of ComMAND closed-loop circuit regulating mRuby2, design 3
Depositing lab: Kate Galloway. Depositing organization: Massachusetts Institute of Technology. Publication: Model-guided design of microRNA-based gene circuits supports precise dosage of transgenic cargoes into diverse primary cells. Love KS, Johnstone CP, Peterman EL, Gaglione S, Birnbaum ME, Galloway KE. Cell Syst. 2025 Apr 22:101269. doi: 10.1016/j.cels.2025.101269. PubMed 40300600.
Backbone
  Vector backbone: pLentiX1
  Backbone manufacturer: Addgene #17297
  Backbone size w/o insert (bp): 5517
  Vector type: Mammalian Expression, Lentiviral, Synthetic Biology
  Selectable markers: Puromycin
Growth in bacteria
  Bacterial resistance: Ampicillin, 100 μg/mL
  Growth temperature: 30°C
  Growth strain: NEB Stable
  Copy number: High Copy
Gene/Insert
  Gene/Insert name: mRuby2
  Species: Entacmaea quadricolor
  Insert size (bp): 711
  Promoter: TRE3G (3rd-generation Tet system)
  Cloning method: Golden Gate
  Sequencing primers: 5′ gtaagtcattggtcttaaagg; 3′ gtagacataatagcaacagac
Resource information
  A portion of this plasmid was derived from a plasmid made by: Addgene #90236
Terms and licenses: Academic/Nonprofit Terms; Industry Terms: Not Available to Industry
Depositor comments: Also expresses rtTA, mGreenLantern, and puromycin resistance genes; Alt name: pKG3805 ; Please visit https://doi.org/10.1101/2024.06.25.600629 for bioRxiv preprint.
How to cite: pLentiX1-[TRE3G-TS.FF4x1-mRuby2-miRE.FF4-bGH]-EFS-rtTA-T2A-mGL-P2A-PuroR-WPRE was a gift from Kate Galloway (Addgene plasmid # 235324 ; http://n2t.net/addgene:235324 ; RRID:Addgene_235324)
