>Addgene plasmid #235324 | pLentiX1-[TRE3G-TS.FF4x1-mRuby2-miRE.FF4-bGH]-EFS-rtTA-T2A-mGL-P2A-PuroR-WPRE | depositor partial sequence | sequence record 463292 | mRuby2-miRE.FF4, mRuby2 with 3' microRNA
ATGGTGTCTAAGGGCGAAGAGCTGATCAAGGAAAATATGCGTATGAAGGTGGTCATGGAAGGTTCGGTCA
ACGGCCACCAATTCAAATGCACAGGTGAAGGAGAAGGCAATCCGTACATGGGAACTCAAACCATGAGGAT
CAAAGTCATCGAGGGAGGACCCCTGCCATTTGCCTTTGACATTCTTGCCACGTCGTTCATGTATGGCAGC
CGTACTTTTATCAAGTACCCGAAAGGCATTCCTGATTTCTTTAAACAGTCCTTTCCTGAGGGTTTTACTT
GGGAAAGAGTTACGAGATACGAAGATGGTGGAGTCGTCACCGTCATGCAGGACACCAGCCTTGAGGATGG
CTGTCTCGTTTACCACGTCCAAGTCAGAGGGGTAAACTTTCCCTCCAATGGTCCCGTGATGCAGAAGAAG
ACCAAGGGTTGGGAGCCTAATACAGAGATGATGTATCCAGCAGATGGTGGTCTGAGGGGATACACTCATA
TGGCACTGAAAGTTGATGGTGGTGGCCATCTGTCTTGCTCTTTCGTAACAACTTACAGGTCAAAAAAGAC
CGTCGGGAACATCAAGATGCCCGGTATCCATGCCGTTGATCACCGCCTGGAAAGGTTAGAGGAAAGTGAC
AATGAAATGTTCGTAGTACAACGCGAACACGCAGTTGCCAAGTTCGCCGGGCTTGGTGGTGGGATGGACG
AGCTGTACAAGTAACAACAGGTAAGTGTGCTCGCTTCGGCAGCACATATACTATGTTGAATGAGGCTTCA
GTACTTTACAGAATCGTTGCCTGCACATCTTGGAAACACTTGCTGGGATTACTTCTTCAGGGACTTCTTA
ACCCAACAGAAGGCTCGAGAAGGTATATTGCTGTTGACAGTGAGCGCCGCTTGAAGTCTTTAATTAAATA
GTGAAGCCACAGATGTATTTAATTAAAGACTTCAAGCGGTGCCTACTGCCTCGGACTTCAAGGGGCTAGA
ATTCAAGGGGCTACTTTAGGAGCAATTATCTTGTTTACTAAAACTGAATACCTTGCTATCTCTTTGATAC
ATTTTTACAAAGCTGAATTAAAATGGTATAAATTAAATCACTTTTTTCAATTGTACTAACTTCGAGTCTT
CTTTTTTTTTTTCACAG
