>Addgene plasmid #235324 | pLentiX1-[TRE3G-TS.FF4x1-mRuby2-miRE.FF4-bGH]-EFS-rtTA-T2A-mGL-P2A-PuroR-WPRE | depositor partial sequence | sequence record 463293 | rtTA
ATGAGCCGGCTGGACAAGAGCAAAGTGATCAACAGCGCCCTGGAACTGCTGAACGGCGTGGGCATCGAGG
GCCTGACCACCCGGAAGCTGGCCCAGAAACTGGGCGTGGAACAGCCCACCCTGTACTGGCACGTGAAGAA
CAAGCGGGCCCTGCTGGACGCCCTGCCCATCGAGATGCTGGACCGGCACCACACCCACAGCTGCCCTCTG
GAAGGCGAGAGCTGGCAGGACTTCCTGCGGAACAACGCCAAGAGCTACAGATGCGCCCTGCTGAGCCACC
GGGACGGCGCCAAAGTGCACCTGGGCACCAGACCCACCGAGAAGCAGTACGAGACACTGGAAAACCAGCT
GGCCTTCCTGTGCCAGCAGGGCTTCAGCCTGGAAAACGCCCTGTACGCCCTGAGCGCCGTGGGCCACTTC
ACCCTGGGCTGCGTGCTGGAAGAACAGGAACACCAGGTCGCCAAAGAGGAAAGAGAGACACCCACCACCG
ACAGCATGCCCCCCCTGCTGAAGCAGGCCATCGAGCTGTTCGACAGACAGGGCGCCGAGCCCGCCTTCCT
GTTCGGCCTGGAACTGATCATCTGCGGCCTCGAGAAGCAGCTGAAGTGCGAGAGCGGCGGACCCACCGAC
GCCCTGGACGACTTCGACCTGGACATGCTGCCCGCCGATGCCCTGGATGATTTTGATCTGGATATGCTCC
CTGCTGACGCTCTCGATGACTTCGATCTCGATATGCTGCCAGGC
